>Addgene plasmid #202242 | pBC083 | addgene full sequence | sequence record 419097 | Addgene NGS Result
TTAATTAAAGCGGATAACAATTTCACACAGGAGGCCGCCTAGGCCGCGGCCGCGCGAATTTGCCGAATTC
GGATCCGGAGGGAGTGTGGGCGGACAATAAAGTCTTAAACTGAACAAAATAGATCTAAACTATGACAATA
AAGTCTTAAACTAGACAGAATAGTTGTAAACTGAAATCAGTCCAGTTATGCTGTGAAAAAGCATACTGGA
CTTTTGTTATGGCTAAAGCAAACTCTTCATTTTCTGAAGTGCAAATTGCCCGTCGTATTAAAGAGGGGCG
TGGCGCTGCAAGAATTCAAGCTTGGAGGACTCCTGTTGATAGATCCAGTAATGACCTCAGAACTCCATCT
GGATTTGTTCAGAACGCTCGGTTGCCGCCGGGCGTTTTTTATTGGTGAGAATCCAAGCTAGACTGCGATG
AGTGGCAGGGCGGGGCGTAATTTCTTAAGGCAGTTATTGGTGCCCTTAAACGCCTGGGGTAATGACTCTC
TAGCTTGAGGCATCAAATAAAACGAAAGGCTCAGTCGAAAGACTGGGCCTTTCGTTTTATCTGTTGTTTG
TCGGTGAACGCTCTCCTGAGTAGGACAAATCCGCCCGCCGCTGCAAGAATTCAAGCTTGGAGGAAGTTCC
TATACTTTCTAGAGAATAGGAACTTCGGAATAGGAACTTCAAGATCCCCTGATTCCCTTTGTCAACAGCA
ATGGATCGAATTGACATAAGCCTGTTCGGTTCGTAAACTGTAATGCAAGTAGCGTATGCGCTCACGCAAC
TGGTCCAGAACCTTGACCGAACGCAGCGGTGGTAACGGCGCAGTGGCGGTTTTCATGGCTTGTTATGACT
GTTTTTTTGTACAGTCTATGCCTCGGGCATCCAAGCAGCAAGCGCGTTACGCCGTGGGTCGATGTTTGAT
GTTATGGAGCAGCAACGATGTTACGCAGCAGCAACGATGTTACGCAGCAGGGCAGTCGCCCTAAAACAAA
GTTAGGTGGCTCAAGTATGGGCATCATTCGCACATGTAGGCTCGGCCCTGACCAAGTCAAATCCATGCGG
GCTGCTCTTGATCTTTTCGGTCGTGAGTTCGGAGACGTAGCCACCTACTCCCAACATCAGCCGGACTCCG
ATTACCTCGGGAACTTGCTCCGTAGTAAGACATTCATCGCGCTTGCTGCCTTCGACCAAGAAGCGGTTGT
TGGCGCTCTCGCGGCTTACGTTCTGCCCAAGTTTGAGCAGCCGCGTAGTGAGATCTATATCTATGATCTC
GCAGTCTCCGGCGAGCACCGGAGGCAGGGCATTGCCACCGCGCTCATCAATCTCCTCAAGCATGAGGCCA
ACGCGCTTGGTGCTTATGTGATCTACGTGCAAGCAGATTACGGTGACGATCCCGCAGTGGCTCTCTATAC
AAAGTTGGGCATACGGGAAGAAGTGATGCACTTTGATATCGACCCAAGTACCGCCACCTAACAATTCGTT
CAAGCCGAGATCGGCTTCCCGGCCGCGGAGTTGTTCGGTAAATTGTCACAACGCCGCGGCCAATTCGATC
TAGAATTCCATTGAGTAAGTTTTTAAGCACATCAGCTTCAAAAGCGCTCTGAAGTTCCTATACTTTCTAG
AGAATAGGAACTTCGGAATAGGTACTTCCGCTACTAGAATTCGAGCGGGGAATTCTTGACAATTAATCAT
CGGCTCGTATAATGTGTGGAATTGTGAGCGGATAACAATTTTCACACAGGAAACAGCTAAATGCGTAAAG
GAGAAGAACTTTTCACTGGAGTTGTCCCAATTCTTGTTGAATTAGATGGTGATGTTAATGGGCACAAATT
TTCTGTCAGTGGAGAGGGTGAAGGTGATGCAACATACGGAAAACTTACCCTTAAATTTATTTGCACTACT
GGAAAACTACCTGTTCCATGGCCAACACTTGTCACTACTTTCGGTTATGGTGTTCAATGCTTTGCGAGAT
ACCCAGATCATATGAAACAGCATGACTTTTTCAAGAGTGTCATGCCCGAAGGTTATGTACAGGAAAGAAC
TATATTTTTCAAAGATGACGGGAACTACAAGACACGTGCTGAAGTCAAGTTTGAAGGTGATACCCTTGTT
AATAGAATCGAGTTAAAAGGTATTGATTTTAAAGAAGATGGAAACATTCTTGGACACAAATTGGAATACA
ACTATAACTCACACAATGTATACATCATGGCAGACAAACAAAAGAATGGAATCAAAGTTAACTTCAAAAT
TAGACACAACATTGAAGATGGAAGCGTTCAACTAGCAGACCATTATCAACAAAATACTCCAATTGGCGAT
GGCCCTGTCCTTTTACCAGACAACCATTACCTGTCCACACAATCTGCCCTTTCGAAAGATCCCAACGAAA
AGAGAGACCACATGGTCCTTCTTGAGTTTGTAACAGCTGCTGGGATTACACATGGCATGGATGAACTATA
CAAATGAGCTTAATTAGCTGAGCTTGGACTCCTGTTGATAGATCCAGTAATGACCTCAGAACTCCATCTG
GATTTGTTCAGAACGCTCGGTTGCCGCCGGGCGTTTTTTATTGGTGAGAATCTCCCGCTTTACGAATTCC
CATGGGGAGCATGCGGAGTTACGTCATCCCCACCTTCCGCTGCGTTCTTCATCGATGCCCGCTTAGTGAT
ATGCTTAAAACTCCAAGCACAGCCTTCTCCCCAATGGCAGCCTCGGCGAGGAGTGGGATATATCTCCGCA
TAATGATCGCCAGCAGGAGGCCGAACTGTCTAGTCATCATTTGGCGCAGTAAGCTCTACTCGCCAGCGTT
AACTCCAGGGGATGCTGGTTGTCATTGCCCCTCCTTCCTCTAAGTGATAAGGTTACTTCCTCTAAATGAC
CAAGCAGGGTATCTAATCCTGTTAACGCTCGCTCAGAGAATTCGCATGCGGAGTCGAGGGAGAACCAGAT
AAGTGAAATCTAGTTCCAAACTATTTTGTCATTTTTAATTTTCGTATTAGCTTACGACGCTACACCCAGT
TCCCATCTATTTTGTCACTCTTCCCTAAATAATCCTTAAAAACTCCATTTCCACCCCTCCCAGTTCCCAA
CTATTTTGTCCGCCCACACGCTGAGCGAATTCCACGCTTGTGGAATTCCTCGAGGGAGTTCACATATACC
TGCCGTTCACTATTATTTAGTGAAATGAGATATTATGATATTTTCTGAATTGTGATTAAAAAGGCAACTT
TATGCCCATGCAACAGAAACTATAAAAAATACAGAGAATGAAAAGAAACAGATAGATTTTTTAGTTCTTT
AGGCCCGTAGTCTGCAAATCCTTTTATGATTTTCTATCAAACAAAAGAGGAAAATAGACCAGTTGCAATC
CAAACGAGAGTCTAATAGAATGAGGTCGAAAAGTAAATCGCGCGGGTTTGTTACTGATAAAGCAGGCAAG
ACCTAAAATGTGTAAAGGGCAAAGTGTATACTTTGGCGTCACCCCTTACATATTTTAGGTCTTTTTTTAT
TGTGCGTAACTAACTTGCCATCTTCAAACAGGAGGGCTGGAAGAAGCAGACCGCTAACACAGTACATAAA
AAAGGAGACATGAACGATGAACATCAAAAAGTTTGCAAAACAAGCAACAGTATTAACCTTTACTACCGCA
CTGCTGGCAGGAGGCGCAACTCAAGCGTTTGCGAAAGAAACGAACCAAAAGCCATATAAGGAAACATACG
GCATTTCCCATATTACACGCCATGATATGCTGCAAATCCCTGAACAGCAAAAAAATGAAAAATATCAAGT
TCCTGAATTCGATTCGTCCACAATTAAAAATATCTCTTCTGCAAAAGGCCTGGACGTTTGGGACAGCTGG
CCATTACAAAACGCTGACGGCACTGTCGCAAACTATCACGGCTACCACATCGTCTTTGCATTAGCCGGAG
ATCCTAAAAATGCGGATGACACATCGATTTACATGTTCTATCAAAAAGTCGGCGAAACTTCTATTGACAG
CTGGAAAAACGCTGGCCGCGTCTTTAAAGACAGCGACAAATTCGATGCAAATGATTCTATCCTAAAAGAC
CAAACACAAGAATGGTCAGGTTCAGCCACATTTACATCTGACGGAAAAATCCGTTTATTCTACACTGATT
TCTCCGGTAAACATTACGGCAAACAAACACTGACAACTGCACAAGTTAACGTATCAGCATCAGACAGCTC
TTTGAACATCAACGGTGTAGAGGATTATAAATCAATCTTTGACGGTGACGGAAAAACGTATCAAAATGTA
CAGCAGTTCATCGATGAAGGCAACTACAGCTCAGGCGACAACCATACGCTGAGAGATCCTCACTACGTAG
AAGATAAAGGCCACAAATACTTAGTATTTGAAGCAAACACTGGAACTGAAGATGGCTACCAAGGCGAAGA
ATCTTTATTTAACAAAGCATACTATGGCAAAAGCACATCATTCTTCCGTCAAGAAAGTCAAAAACTTCTG
CAAAGCGATAAAAAACGCACGGCTGAGTTAGCAAACGGCGCTCTCGGTATGATTGAGCTAAACGATGATT
ACACACTGAAAAAAGTGATGAAACCGCTGATTGCATCTAACACAGTAACAGATGAAATTGAACGCGCGAA
CGTCTTTAAAATGAACGGCAAATGGTACCTGTTCACTGACTCCCGCGGATCAAAAATGACGATTGACGGC
ATTACGTCTAACGATATTTACATGCTTGGTTATGTTTCTAATTCTTTAACTGGCCCATACAAGCCGCTGA
ACAAAACTGGCCTTGTGTTAAAAATGGATCTTGATCCTAACGATGTAACCTTTACTTACTCACACTTCGC
TGTACCTCAAGCGAAAGGAAACAATGTCGTGATTACAAGCTATATGACAAACAGAGGATTCTACGCAGAC
AAACAATCAACGTTTGCGCCAAGCTTCCTGCTGAACATCAAAGGCAAGAAAACATCTGTTGTCAAAGACA
GCATCCTTGAACAAGGACAATTAACAGTTAACAAATAAATTCGCTGAGCGAGGATGCACATGTGACCGAG
GGAAGCTTGCGGCCGCGTCGTGACTGGGAAAACCCTGGCGACTAGTCTTGGACTCCTGTTGATAGATCCA
GTAATGACCTCAGAACTCCATCTGGATTTGTTCAGAACGCTCGGTTGCCGCCGGGCGTTTTTTATTGGTG
AGAATCCAGGGGTCCCCAATAATTACGATTTAAATTTGTGTCTCAAAATCTCTGATGTTACATTGCACAA
GATAAAAATATATCATCATGAACAATAAAACTGTCTGCTTACATAAACAGTAATACAAGGGGTGTTATGA
GCCATATTCAGCGTGAAACGAGCTGTAGCCGTCCGCGTCTGAACAGCAACATGGATGCGGATCTGTATGG
CTATAAATGGGCGCGTGATAACGTGGGTCAGAGCGGCGCGACCATTTATCGTCTGTATGGCAAACCGGAT
GCGCCGGAACTGTTTCTGAAACATGGCAAAGGCAGCGTGGCGAACGATGTGACCGATGAAATGGTGCGTC
TGAACTGGCTGACCGAATTTATGCCGCTGCCGACCATTAAACATTTTATTCGCACCCCGGATGATGCGTG
GCTGCTGACCACCGCGATTCCGGGCAAAACCGCGTTTCAGGTGCTGGAAGAATATCCGGATAGCGGCGAA
AACATTGTGGATGCGCTGGCCGTGTTTCTGCGTCGTCTGCATAGCATTCCGGTGTGCAACTGCCCGTTTA
ACAGCGATCGTGTGTTTCGTCTGGCCCAGGCGCAGAGCCGTATGAACAACGGCCTGGTGGATGCGAGCGA
TTTTGATGATGAACGTAACGGCTGGCCGGTGGAACAGGTGTGGAAAGAAATGCATAAACTGCTGCCGTTT
AGCCCGGATAGCGTGGTGACCCACGGCGATTTTAGCCTGGATAACCTGATTTTCGATGAAGGCAAACTGA
TTGGCTGCATTGATGTGGGCCGTGTGGGCATTGCGGATCGTTATCAGGATCTGGCCATTCTGTGGAACTG
CCTGGGCGAATTTAGCCCGAGCCTGCAAAAACGTCTGTTTCAGAAATATGGCATTGATAATCCGGATATG
AACAAACTGCAATTTCATCTGATGCTGGATGAATTTTTCTAATAATTAATTGGACCGCGGTCCGCGCGTT
GTCCTTTTCCGCTGCATAACCCTGCTTCGGGGTCATTATAGCGATTTTTTCGGTATATCCATCCTTTTTC
GCACGATATACAGGATTTTGCCAAAGGGTTCGTGTAGACTTTCCTTGGTGTATCCAACGGCGTCAGCCGG
GCAGGATAGGTGAAGTAGGCCCACCCGCGAGCGGGTGTTCCTTCTTCACTGTCCCTTATTCGCACCTGGC
GGTGCTCAACGGGAATCCTGCTCTGCGAGGCTGGCCGTAGGCCGGCCGATCTGAAGATCAGCAGTTCAAC
CTGTTGATAGTACGTACTAAGCTCTCATGTTTCACGTACTAAGCTCTCATGTTTAACGTACTAAGCTCTC
ATGTTTAACGAACTAAACCCTCATGGCTAACGTACTAAGCTCTCATGGCTAACGTACTAAGCTCTCATGT
TTCACGTACTAAGCTCTCATGTTTGAACAATAAAATTAATATAAATCAGCAACTTAAATAGCCTCTAAGG
TTTTAAGTTTTATAAGAAAAAAAAGAATATATAAGGCTTTTAAAGCCTTTAAGGTTTAACGGTTGTGGAC
AACAAGCCAGGGATGTAACGCACTGAGAAGCCCTTAGAGCCTCTCAAAGCAATTTTGAGTGACACAGGAA
CACTTAACGGCTGACATGGGGCGCGCCCAGCTGTCTAGGGCGGCGGATTTGTCCTACTCAGGAGAGCGTT
CACCGACAAACAACAGATAAAACGAAAGGCCCAGTCTTTCGACTGAGCCTTTCGTTTTATTTGATGCCT
Features (pLannotate 1.2.2; 21 found; start..end, strand, type, name):
     85..284     -  mobile_element Tn7R (fragment): mini-Tn7 element (right end of the Tn7 transposon) Tn7
    308..402     +  terminator     lambda t0 terminator: transcription terminator from phage lambda
    412..441     +  CDS            CmR (fragment): chloramphenicol acetyltransferase confers resistance to chloramphenicol
    504..590     +  terminator     rrnB T1 terminator: Escherichia coli rrnB; transcription terminator T1 from the E. coli rrnB gene
    623..670     -  protein_bind   FRT: FLP-mediated recombination occurs in the 8-bp core sequence TCTAGAAA (Turan and Bode, 2011). FLP recombinase from the Saccharomyces cerevisiae 2μ plasmid
    711..739     +  promoter       Pc promoter: intI1 (promoter lies within the coding sequence); class 1 integron promoter
    928..1461    +  CDS            GmR: gentamycin acetyltransferase; aacC1; confers resistance to gentamycin
   1591..1624    -  protein_bind   FRT (minimal): supports FLP-mediated excision but not integration (Turan and Bode, 2011) FLP recombinase from the Saccharomyces cerevisiae 2μ plasmid
   1666..1694    +  promoter       tac promoter: strong E. coli promoter; hybrid between the trp and lac UV5 promoters
   1702..1718    +  protein_bind   lac operator: The lac repressor binds to the lac operator to inhibit transcription in E. coli. This inhibition can be relieved by adding lactose or isopropyl-β-D-thiogalactopyranoside (IPTG). lac repressor encoded by lacI
   1741..2454    +  CDS            hfriFP: hfriFP is a fluorescent protein published in 2013, derived from Herbaspirillum frisingense.
   2477..2571    +  terminator     lambda t0 terminator: transcription terminator from phage lambda
   2933..3098    -  mobile_element Tn7L: mini-Tn7 element (left end of the Tn7 transposon) Tn7
   3141..3586    +  promoter       sacB promoter: sacR; sacB promoter and control region
   3587..5008    +  CDS            SacB: secreted levansucrase that renders bacterial growth sensitive to sucrose; Bacillus subtilis sacB; negative selection marker
   5056..5080    +  CDS            lacZα (fragment): LacZα fragment of β-galactosidase; lacZ fragment
   5091..5185    +  terminator     lambda t0 terminator: transcription terminator from phage lambda
   5317..6129    +  CDS            aphA1: KKA1_ECOLX - Also known as nptI. Protein inferred from homology: Swiss-Prot protein existence level 3. Resistance to kanamycin and structurally-related aminoglycosides, including amikacin. From Escherichia coli.
   6299..6407    +  oriT           oriT: incP origin of transfer
   6418..6806    +  rep_origin     R6K γ ori: γ replication origin from E. coli plasmid R6K; requires the R6K initiator protein pi for replication
   6837..6923    -  terminator     rrnB T1 terminator: Escherichia coli rrnB; transcription terminator T1 from the E. coli rrnB gene
