[The description below was written by a language model from this plasmid's Addgene catalogue record and pLannotate feature annotations shown in this document.]
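Description:
pBC083 is a 6.9 kb mini-Tn7 delivery plasmid built on the pBCC090 backbone and described as a "Level 2" assembly, used to place a strain-specific synthetic DNA barcode (bc110) into a bacterial chromosome. It behaves as a conditional, mobilisable suicide vector. Replication depends on the R6K γ origin, which needs the pi initiator protein, so the plasmid is kept at low copy in pir-positive E. coli hosts such as the diaminopimelic acid-auxotrophic donor strain BW29427. An incP oriT allows conjugative transfer into recipient bacteria, where the plasmid cannot replicate. The backbone outside the transposon ends carries a kanamycin resistance gene (aphA1) for maintenance in E. coli. It also carries sacB with its native promoter, which confers sucrose sensitivity and can be used to counter-select cells that retain the backbone.

The transposable cargo lies between the Tn7R and Tn7L ends. It includes a gentamicin acetyltransferase gene driven by the class 1 integron Pc promoter and flanked by FRT sites, an arrangement that normally allows FLP recombinase to remove the marker after integration. Next to it is a fluorescent protein coding sequence under a tac promoter with a lac operator. The catalogue calls this reporter GFP, whereas the automated annotation matched it to hfriFP. Lambda t0 and rrnB T1 terminators insulate the cassettes. The bc110 barcode is not annotated as a feature, though an unannotated stretch sits between the reporter's terminator and Tn7L. No Tn7 transposase genes are annotated, so transposition functions would presumably have to be supplied separately. According to the associated publication title, such chromosomal barcodes allow near-isogenic strains to be tracked simultaneously in plant microbiota.
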