Addgene plasmid #202242: pBC083
Purpose: Level 2 for strain-specific barcode DNA tag with bc110 through Tn7 bacterial insertion, Gentamicin selectable marker and GFP fluorescent marker
Depositing lab: Paul Schulze-Lefert. Depositing organization: Max Planck Institute for Plant Breeding Research. Publication: Chromosomal barcodes for simultaneous tracking of near-isogenic bacterial strains in plant microbiota. Ordon J, Thouin J, Nakano RT, Ma KW, Zhang P, Huettel B, Garrido-Oter R, Schulze-Lefert P. Nat Microbiol. 2024 Apr;9(4):1117-1129. doi: 10.1038/s41564-024-01619-8. Epub 2024 Mar 19. PubMed 38503974.
Backbone
  Vector backbone: pBCC090
  Vector type: Bacterial Expression
  Selectable markers: Gentamicin
Growth in bacteria
  Bacterial resistance: Kan + DAP
  Growth temperature: 37°C
  Growth strain: E.coli BW29427
  Growth instructions: Requires media that contains DAP. A supplement
  Copy number: Low Copy
Gene/Insert
  Gene/Insert name: bc110
  Species: Synthetic
  Cloning method: Restriction Enzyme; 5′ cloning site unknown (unknown if destroyed)
Terms and licenses: Academic/Nonprofit Terms; Industry Terms: Not Available to Industry
Depositor comments: This plasmid can be transformed into E. coli BW29427 supplemented with 50 µg/mL of diaminopimelic acid (DAP) or any Pir1 strain. Please visit https://doi.org/10.1101/2023.04.20.537712 for bioRxiv preprint.
How to cite: pBC083 was a gift from Paul Schulze-Lefert (Addgene plasmid # 202242 ; http://n2t.net/addgene:202242 ; RRID:Addgene_202242)
